Addgene plasmid #82466: pcDNA3-myc NES-mCE NLS
Purpose: Expresses cytoplasmic restricted form of myc tagged mRNA capping enzyme
Depositing lab: Daniel Schoenberg. Depositing organization: Ohio State University. Publication: Identification of a cytoplasmic complex that adds a cap onto 5'-monophosphate RNA. Otsuka Y, Kedersha NL, Schoenberg DR. Mol Cell Biol. 2009 Apr;29(8):2155-67. doi: 10.1128/MCB.01325-08. Epub 2009 Feb 17. PubMed 19223470.
Backbone
  Vector backbone: pcDNA3
  Backbone size w/o insert (bp): 5468
  Total vector size (bp): 7248
  Vector type: Mammalian Expression
  Selectable markers: Neomycin (select with G418)
Growth in bacteria
  Bacterial resistance: Ampicillin, 100 μg/mL
  Growth temperature: 37°C
  Growth strain: DH5alpha
  Copy number: High Copy
Gene/Insert
  Gene/Insert name: NES mRNA capping enzyme (alt name: mRNA capping enzyme)
  Species: M. musculus (mouse); HIV
  Entrez Gene: Rngtt (a.k.a. AU020997, HCE, MCE1)
  Tag / fusion protein: Myc (N terminal on backbone)
  Cloning method: Restriction Enzyme; 5′ cloning site Sf1 (not destroyed); 3′ cloning site Sf1 (not destroyed)
  Sequencing primers: 5′ CMV primer; 3′ SP6 primer
Terms and licenses: Academic/Nonprofit Terms; Industry Terms: Not Available to Industry
How to cite: pcDNA3-myc NES-mCE NLS was a gift from Daniel Schoenberg (Addgene plasmid # 82466 ; http://n2t.net/addgene:82466 ; RRID:Addgene_82466)
