[The description below was written by a language model from this plasmid's Addgene catalogue record and pLannotate feature annotations shown in this document.]
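Description:
pcDNA3-myc NES-mCE NLS is a mammalian expression plasmid of about 7.2 kb, built on the pcDNA3 backbone, that produces a cytoplasm-restricted, myc-tagged form of the mouse mRNA capping enzyme (Rngtt). It is propagated in E. coli as a high-copy plasmid through a ColE1/pUC-type origin with β-lactamase conferring ampicillin resistance. An f1 origin is also present. For stable mammalian lines, a neomycin phosphotransferase gene driven by the SV40 early promoter and followed by an SV40 polyadenylation signal allows G418 selection.

The expression cassette uses the human CMV immediate-early enhancer and promoter and ends with the bovine growth hormone polyadenylation signal. T7 and SP6 promoters flank the insert and can serve for in vitro transcription or as sequencing priming sites. The catalogue lists an N-terminal myc epitope carried on the backbone, although the feature table does not annotate it separately. Just upstream of the Rngtt coding sequence, the table shows a short fragment of HIV-1 Rev. This matches the record's listing of HIV as a second source species and corresponds to the nuclear export signal (NES) in the construct name. Rngtt encodes a bifunctional enzyme whose N-terminal RNA 5′-triphosphatase and C-terminal guanylyltransferase activities carry out the first steps of cap formation. The record does not explain the "NLS" in the name. Given the stated cytoplasmic restriction, it may refer to a change in the enzyme's own nuclear localisation signal, but this cannot be confirmed from the fields given.

The construct is intended to express capping enzyme confined to the cytoplasm, with the myc tag available for detection or immunoprecipitation. The associated work concerns a cytoplasmic complex that adds caps to 5′-monophosphate RNA.
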