Features (pLannotate 1.2.2; 22 found; start..end, strand, type, name):
    721..879     +  CDS            ble (fragment): BLE_KLEPN - Experimental evidence at protein level: Swiss-Prot protein existence level 1. Binding protein with a strong affinity to the bleomycin family of antibiotics. Binds to CL990; an antimitotic-antibiotic compound. From Klebsiella pneumoniae.
    874..995     +  polyA_signal   SV40 poly(A) signal: SV40 polyadenylation signal
   1068..1084    -  protein_bind   lac operator: The lac repressor binds to the lac operator to inhibit transcription in E. coli. This inhibition can be relieved by adding lactose or isopropyl-β-D-thiogalactopyranoside (IPTG). lac repressor encoded by lacI
   1092..1122    -  promoter       lac promoter: promoter for the E. coli lac operon
   1137..1158    -  protein_bind   CAP binding site: CAP binding activates transcription in the presence of cAMP. E. coli catabolite activator protein
   1171..1263    -  CDS            lacI (fragment): lac repressor; lacI; The lac repressor binds to the lac operator to inhibit transcription in E. coli. This inhibition can be relieved by adding lactose or isopropyl-β-D-thiogalactopyranoside (IPTG).
   1446..2034    -  rep_origin     ori: high-copy-number ColE1/pMB1/pBR322/pUC origin of replication
   2205..3065    -  CDS            AmpR: β-lactamase; bla; confers resistance to ampicillin, carbenicillin, and related antibiotics
   3066..3170    -  promoter       AmpR promoter: bla
   3229..3281    -  misc_feature   bom (fragment): basis of mobility region from pBR322
   3436..3815    +  enhancer       CMV enhancer: human cytomegalovirus immediate early enhancer
   3816..4019    +  promoter       CMV promoter: human cytomegalovirus (CMV) immediate early promoter
   4015..4048    +  LTR            5' LTR (truncated) (fragment): truncated 5' long terminal repeat (LTR) from HIV-1
   4064..4082    +  promoter       T7 promoter: promoter for bacteriophage T7 RNA polymerase
   4162..4197    +  CDS            Rev (fragment): human immunodeficiency virus 1 (HIV-1) Rev protein; rev; enhances nuclear export of unspliced and incompletely spliced viral mRNAs
   4213..5988    +  CDS            Rngtt: MCE1_MOUSE - Also known as Cap1a. Experimental evidence at protein level: Swiss-Prot protein existence level 1. Bifunctional mRNA-capping enzyme exhibiting RNA 5'- triphosphatase activity in the N-terminal part and mRNA guanylyltransferase activity in the C-terminal part. Catalyzes the first two steps of cap formation: by removing the gamma-phosphate from the 5'-triphosphate end of nascent mRNA to yield a diphosphate end, and by transferring the gmp moiety of GTP to the 5'-diphosphate terminus. From Mus musculus (Mouse).
   6001..6019    -  promoter       SP6 promoter: promoter for bacteriophage SP6 RNA polymerase
   6045..6269    +  polyA_signal   bGH poly(A) signal: bovine growth hormone polyadenylation signal
   6273..6294    +  promoter       SV40 promoter (fragment): SV40 enhancer and early promoter
   6315..6743    +  rep_origin     f1 ori (sequence partly withheld): f1 bacteriophage origin of replication; arrow indicates direction of (+) strand synthesis
   6757..7086    +  promoter       SV40 promoter: SV40 enhancer and early promoter
   7153..697     +  CDS            neo (across the origin): KKA2_KLEPN - Also known as kan, nptII. Experimental evidence at protein level: Swiss-Prot protein existence level 1. Resistance to kanamycin, neomycin, paromomycin, ribostamycin, butirosin and gentamicin B. From Klebsiella pneumoniae.
>Addgene plasmid #82466 | pcDNA3-myc NES-mCE NLS | addgene full sequence | sequence record 162884 | Addgene NGS results
TGATGCCGCCGTGTTCCGGCTGTCAGCGCAGGGGCGCCCGGTTCTTTTTGTCAAGACCGACCTGTCCGGT
GCCCTGAATGAACTGCAGGACGAGGCAGCGCGGCTATCGTGGCTGGCCACGACGGGCGTTCCTTGCGCAG
CTGTGCTCGACGTTGTCACTGAAGCGGGAAGGGACTGGCTGCTATTGGGCGAAGTGCCGGGGCAGGATCT
CCTGTCATCTCACCTTGCTCCTGCCGAGAAAGTATCCATCATGGCTGATGCAATGCGGCGGCTGCATACG
CTTGATCCGGCTACCTGCCCATTCGACCACCAAGCGAAACATCGCATCGAGCGAGCACGTACTCGGATGG
AAGCCGGTCTTGTCGATCAGGATGATCTGGACGAAGAGCATCAGGGGCTCGCGCCAGCCGAACTGTTCGC
CAGGCTCAAGGCGCGCATGCCCGACGGCGAGGATCTCGTCGTGACCCATGGCGATGCCTGCTTGCCGAAT
ATCATGGTGGAAAATGGCCGCTTTTCTGGATTCATCGACTGTGGCCGGCTGGGTGTGGCGGACCGCTATC
AGGACATAGCGTTGGCTACCCGTGATATTGCTGAAGAGCTTGGCGGCGAATGGGCTGACCGCTTCCTCGT
GCTTTACGGTATCGCCGCTCCCGATTCGCAGCGCATCGCCTTCTATCGCCTTCTTGACGAGTTCTTCTGA
GCGGGACTCTGGGGTTCGAAATGACCGACCAAGCGACGCCCAACCTGCCATCACGAGATTTCGATTCCAC
CGCCGCCTTCTATGAAAGGTTGGGCTTCGGAATCGTTTTCCGGGACGCCGGCTGGATGATCCTCCAGCGC
GGGGATCTCATGCTGGAGTTCTTCGCCCACCCCAACTTGTTTATTGCAGCTTATAATGGTTACAAATAAA
GCAATAGCATCACAAATTTCACAAATAAAGCATTTTTTTCACTGCATTCTAGTTGTGGTTTGTCCAAACT
CATCAATGTATCTTATCATGTCTGTATACCGTCGACCTCTAGCTAGAGCTTGGCGTAATCATGGTCATAG
CTGTTTCCTGTGTGAAATTGTTATCCGCTCACAATTCCACACAACATACGAGCCGGAAGCATAAAGTGTA
AAGCCTGGGGTGCCTAATGAGTGAGCTAACTCACATTAATTGCGTTGCGCTCACTGCCCGCTTTCCAGTC
GGGAAACCTGTCGTGCCAGCTGCATTAATGAATCGGCCAACGCGCGGGGAGAGGCGGTTTGCGTATTGGG
CGCTCTTCCGCTTCCTCGCTCACTGACTCGCTGCGCTCGGTCGTTCGGCTGCGGCGAGCGGTATCAGCTC
ACTCAAAGGCGGTAATACGGTTATCCACAGAATCAGGGGATAACGCAGGAAAGAACATGTGAGCAAAAGG
CCAGCAAAAGGCCAGGAACCGTAAAAAGGCCGCGTTGCTGGCGTTTTTCCATAGGCTCCGCCCCCCTGAC
GAGCATCACAAAAATCGACGCTCAAGTCAGAGGTGGCGAAACCCGACAGGACTATAAAGATACCAGGCGT
TTCCCCCTGGAAGCTCCCTCGTGCGCTCTCCTGTTCCGACCCTGCCGCTTACCGGATACCTGTCCGCCTT
TCTCCCTTCGGGAAGCGTGGCGCTTTCTCATAGCTCACGCTGTAGGTATCTCAGTTCGGTGTAGGTCGTT
CGCTCCAAGCTGGGCTGTGTGCACGAACCCCCCGTTCAGCCCGACCGCTGCGCCTTATCCGGTAACTATC
GTCTTGAGTCCAACCCGGTAAGACACGACTTATCGCCACTGGCAGCAGCCACTGGTAACAGGATTAGCAG
AGCGAGGTATGTAGGCGGTGCTACAGAGTTCTTGAAGTGGTGGCCTAACTACGGCTACACTAGAAGAACA
GTATTTGGTATCTGCGCTCTGCTGAAGCCAGTTACCTTCGGAAAAAGAGTTGGTAGCTCTTGATCCGGCA
AACAAACCACCGCTGGTAGCGGTGGTTTTTTTGTTTGCAAGCAGCAGATTACGCGCAGAAAAAAAGGATC
TCAAGAAGATCCTTTGATCTTTTCTACGGGGTCTGACGCTCAGTGGAACGAAAACTCACGTTAAGGGATT
TTGGTCATGAGATTATCAAAAAGGATCTTCACCTAGATCCTTTTAAATTAAAAATGAAGTTTTAAATCAA
TCTAAAGTATATATGAGTAAACTTGGTCTGACAGTTACCAATGCTTAATCAGTGAGGCACCTATCTCAGC
GATCTGTCTATTTCGTTCATCCATAGTTGCCTGACTCCCCGTCGTGTAGATAACTACGATACGGGAGGGC
TTACCATCTGGCCCCAGTGCTGCAATGATACCGCGAGACCCACCCTTGGAGGCTCCAGATTTATCAGCAA
TAAACCAGCCAGCCGGAAGGGCCGAGCGCAGAAGTGGTCCTGCAACTTTATCCGCCTCCATCCAGTCTAT
TAATTGTTGCCGGGAAGCTAGAGTAAGTAGTTCGCCAGTTAATAGTTTGCGCAACGTTGTTGCCATTGCT
ACAGGCATCGTGGTGTCACGCTCGTCGTTTGGTATGGCTTCATTCAGCTCCGGTTCCCAACGATCAAGGC
GAGTTACATGATCCCCCATGTTGTGCAAAAAAGCGGTTAGCTCCTTCGGTCCTCCGATCGTTGTCAGAAG
TAAGTTGGCCGCAGTGTTATCACTCATGGTTATGGCAGCACTGCATAATTCTCTTACTGTCATGCCATCC
GTAAGATGCTTTTCTGTGACTGGTGAGTACTCAACCAAGTCATTCTGAGAATAGTGTATGCGGCGACCGA
GTTGCTCTTGCCCGGCGTCAATACGGGATAATACCGCGCCACATAGCAGAACTTTAAAAGTGCTCATCAT
TGGAAAACGTTCTTCGGGGCGAAAACTCTCAAGGATCTTACCGCTGTTGAGATCCAGTTCGATGTAACCC
ACTCGTGCACCCAACTGATCTTCAGCATCTTTTACTTTCACCAGCGTTTCTGGGTGAGCAAAAACAGGAA
GGCAAAATGCCGCAAAAAAGGGAATAAGGGCGACACGGAAATGTTGAATACTCATACTCTTCCTTTTTCA
ATATTATTGAAGCATTTATCAGGGTTATTGTCTCATGAGCGGATACATATTTGAATGTATTTAGAAAAAT
AAACAAATAGGGGTTCCGCGCACATTTCCCCGAAAAGTGCCACCTGACGTCGACGGATCGGGAGATCTCC
CGATCCCCTATGGTGCACTCTCAGTACAATCTGCTCTGATGCCGCATAGTTAAGCCAGTATCTGCTCCCT
GCTTGTGTGTTGGAGGTCGCTGAGTAGTGCGCGAGCAAAATTTAAGCTACAACAAGGCAAGGCTTGACCG
ACAATTGCATGAAGAATCTGCTTAGGGTTAGGCGTTTTGCGCTGCTTCGCGATGTACGGGCCAGATATAC
GCGTTGACATTGATTATTGACTAGTTATTAATAGTAATCAATTACGGGGTCATTAGTTCATAGCCCATAT
ATGGAGTTCCGCGTTACATAACTTACGGTAAATGGCCCGCCTGGCTGACCGCCCAACGACCCCCGCCCAT
TGACGTCAATAATGACGTATGTTCCCATAGTAACGCCAATAGGGACTTTCCATTGACGTCAATGGGTGGA
GTATTTACGGTAAACTGCCCACTTGGCAGTACATCAAGTGTATCATATGCCAAGTACGCCCCCTATTGAC
GTCAATGACGGTAAATGGCCCGCCTGGCATTATGCCCAGTACATGACCTTATGGGACTTTCCTACTTGGC
AGTACATCTACGTATTAGTCATCGCTATTACCATGGTGATGCGGTTTTGGCAGTACATCAATGGGCGTGG
ATAGCGGTTTGACTCACGGGGATTTCCAAGTCTCCACCCCATTGACGTCAATGGGAGTTTGTTTTGGCAC
CAAAATCAACGGGACTTTCCAAAATGTCGTAACAACTCCGCCCCATTGACGCAAATGGGCGGTAGGCGTG
TACGGTGGGAGGTCTATATAAGCAGAGCTCTCTGGCTAACTAGAGAACCCACTGCTTACTGGCTTATCGA
AATTAATACGACTCACTATAGGGAGACCCAAGCTTGGTACCACCATGGCATCAATGCAGAAGCTGATCTC
AGAGGAGGACCTGCTTATGGCCATGGAGGCCCTTCAGCTACCACCGCTTGAGAGACTTACTCTTGATATG
GCCATGGAGGCCGCTTACAACAAGATCCCGCCGCGGTGGCTGAACTGTCCGCGGCGCGGTCAGCCGGTGG
CAGGAAGATTCTTACCTCTGAAGACGATGCTGGGGCCAAGATATGATAGTCAAGTTGCTGAAGAAAACCG
GTTCCATCCCAGTATGCTCTCAAATTATCTAAAGAGCCTGAAGGTTAAAATGAGCTTGTTGGTGGATCTG
ACAAATACTTCAAGGTTCTATGACAGAAATGACATAGAAAAAGAAGGAATCAAGTATATCAAACTTCAGT
GTAAAGGACATGGCGAATGCCCCACCACTGAGAATACTGAGACATTCATTCGCCTGTGTGAGAGGTTTAA
TGAAAGAAGCCCACCTGAACTTATAGGTGTTCACTGCACCCATGGCTTCAACCGCACTGGTTTCCTTATA
TGTGCCTTTTTGGTGGAAAAAATGGATTGGAGTATTGAAGCAGCAGTTGCTACATTTGCCCAAGCCAGAC
CACCAGGAATCTACAAGGGTGATTATTTGAAGGAACTTTTTCGTCGCTATGGAGATATAGAAGAAGCACC
ACCACCACCTGTATTGCCAGATTGGTGTTTTGAAGATGAGGATGAAGAAGATGAGGATGAAGATGGAAAA
AAGGACTCAGAACCAGGGTCAAGTGCATCCTTTAGTAAAAGGAGAAAAGAGCGGTTAAAACTGGGAGCTA
TTTTCTTGGAAGGCATAACTGTTAAAGGTGTAACTCAAGTAACAACTCAACCCAAGTTAGGAGAGGTGCA
GCAGAAATGTCATCAGTTCTGTGGCTGGGAAGGGTCTGGGTTCCCTGGAGCACAGCCTGTCTCCATGGAC
AAGCAAAATATTAGACTTTTAGAGCAGAAGCCTTATAAAGTAAGCTGGAAAGCAGACGGCACTCGTTACA
TGATGTTGATTGATGGCACAAATGAAGTTTTTATGATTGACAGAGATAATTCCGTTTTTCATGTTTCAAA
TCTGGAATTTCCATTTCGTAAAGATCTTCGCATGCATTTATCAAATACTCTTTTGGATGGGGAAATGATC
ATTGACAAAGTAAATGGACAGGCCGTCCCAAGATATTTGATCTATGACATAATTAAGTTCAATGCACAAC
CAGTTGGAGACTGTGATTTTAATATTCGTCTACAGTGTATTGAACGTGAAATTATAAGTCCACGACATGA
AAAAATGAAGACTGGACTCATTGACAAAACACAGGAACCATTTAGTGTCAGACCTAAACAATTTTTTGAC
ATCAATATTTCAAGAAAGCTTCTGGAAGGAAATTTTGCCAAAGAAGTCAGCCATGAAATGGATGGACTTA
TTTTTCAGCCTATTGGAAAATACAAGCCTGGTCGATGTGATGACATTTTGAAATGGAAACCTCCCAGTCT
AAACTCTGTGGATTTTCGACTTAAGATAACAAGAATGGGAGGAGAAGGGTTGCTTCCACAGAATGTTGGC
CTTCTCTATGTTGGAGGTTATGAAAGACCCTTTGCACAAATCAAGGTGACAAAAGAACTAAAACAGTATG
ACAACAAAATTATAGAATGCAAATTTGAGAACAATAGCTGGGTCTTCATGAGACAGAGGATAGACAAAAG
TTTCCCAAATGCCTACAACACAGCCATGGCTGTGTGCAATAGCATCTCGAACCCTGTCACCAAGGAGATG
CTGTTTGAATTCATTGACAGATGTGCAGCAGCCGCCCAGGGACAGCCCCTGGACCCTGACACGGAGCTCA
TGCCGCCCCCACCGCCCAAAAGACTGCATCGGCCAACCTGAGGGCCCTATTCTATAGTGTCACCTAAATG
CTAGAGCTCGCTGATCAGCCTCGACTGTGCCTTCTAGTTGCCAGCCATCTGTTGTTTGCCCCTCCCCCGT
GCCTTCCTTGACCCTGGAAGGTGCCACTCCCACTGTCCTTTCCTAATAAAATGAGGAAATTGCATCGCAT
TGTCTGAGTAGGTGTCATTCTATTCTGGGGGGTGGGGTGGGGCAGGACAGCAAGGGGGAGGATTGGGAAG
ACAATAGCAGGCATGCTGGGGATGCGGTGGGCTCTATGGCTTCTGAGGCGGAAAGAACCAGCTGGGGCTC
TAGGGGGTATCCCC
[124 nt withheld, positions 6315-6438]
C
[91 nt withheld, positions 6440-6530]
A
[49 nt withheld, positions 6532-6580]
CCTTTGACGTTGGAGTCCACGTTCTTT
[37 nt withheld, positions 6608-6644]
ACCCTATCTCGGTCTATTCTTTTGATTTATAAGGGATTTTGCCGATTTCGGCCTATTGGTTAAAAAATGA
GCTGATTTAACAAAAATTTAACGCGAATTAATTCTGTGGAATGTGTGTCAGTTAGGGTGTGGAAAGTCCC
CAGGCTCCCCAGCAGGCAGAAGTATGCAAAGCATGCATCTCAATTAGTCAGCAACCAGGTGTGGAAAGTC
CCCAGGCTCCCCAGCAGGCAGAAGTATGCAAAGCATGCATCTCAATTAGTCAGCAACCATAGTCCCGCCC
CTAACTCCGCCCATCCCGCCCCTAACTCCGCCCAGTTCCGCCCATTCTCCGCCCCATGGCTGACTAATTT
TTTTTATTTATGCAGAGGCCGAGGCCGCCTCTGCCTCTGAGCTATTCCAGAAGTAGTGAGGAGGCTTTTT
TGGAGGCCTAGGCTTTTGCAAAAAGCTCCCGGGAGCTTGTATATCCATTTTCGGATCTGATCAAGAGACA
GGATGAGGATCGTTTCGCATGATTGAACAAGATGGATTGCACGCAGGTTCTCCGGCCGCTTGGGTGGAGA
GGCTATTCGGCTATGACTGGGCACAACAGACAATCGGCTGCTC
