>Addgene plasmid #82466 | pcDNA3-myc NES-mCE NLS | addgene partial sequence | sequence record 158840 | CMV-F 5'-CGCAAATGGGCGGTAGGCGTG-3'
AGCAGAGCTCTCTGGCTAACTAGAGAACCCACTGCTTACTGGCTTATCGAAATTAATACGACTCACTATA
GGGAGACCCAAGCTTGGTACCACCATGGCATCAATGCAGAAGCTGATCTCAGAGGAGGACCTGCTTATGG
CCATGGAGGCCCTTCAGCTACCACCGCTTGAGAGACTTACTCTTGATATGGCCATGGAGGCCGCTTACAA
CAAGATCCCGCCGCGGTGGCTGAACTGTCCGCGGCGCGGTCAGCCGGTGGCAGGAAGATTCTTACCTCTG
AAGACGATGCTGGGGCCAAGATATGATAGTCAAGTTGCTGAAGAAAACCGGTTCCATCCCAGTATGCTCT
CAAATTATCTAAAGAGCCTGAAGGTTAAAATGAGCTTGTTGGTGGATCTGACAAATACTTCAAGGTTCTA
TGACAGAAATGACATAGAAAAAGAAGGAATCAAGTATATCAAACTTCAGTGTAAAGGACATGGCGAATGC
CCCACCACTGAGAATACTGAGACATTCATTCGCCTGTGTGAGAGGTTTAATGAAAGAAGCCCACCTGAAC
TTATAGGTGTTCACTGCACCCATGGCTTCAACCGCACTGGTTTCCTTATATGTGCCTTTTTGGTGGAAAA
AATGGATTGGAGTATTGAAGCAGCAGTTGCTACATTTGCCCAAGCCAGACCACCAGGAATCTACAAGGGT
GATTATTTGAAGGAACTTTTTCGTCGCTATGGAGATATAGAAGAAGCACCACCACCACCTGTATTGCCAG
ATTGGTGTTTTGAAGATGAGGATGAAGAAGATGAGGATGAAGATGGAAAAAAGGACTCAGAACCAGGGTC
AAGTGCATCCTTTAGTAAAAGGAGAAAAGAGCGGTTAAAACTGGGAGCTATTTTCTTGGAAGGCATAACT
GTTAAAGGTGTAACTCAAGTAACAACTCAACCCAAGTTAGGAGAGGTGCAGCAGAAATGTCATCAGTTCT
GTGG
