>Addgene plasmid #82466 | pcDNA3-myc NES-mCE NLS | addgene partial sequence | sequence record 158842 | BGH-rev 5'-TAGAAGGCACAGTCGAGG-3'
GGTGACACTATAGAATAGGGCCCTCAGGTTGGCCGATGCAGTCTTTTGGGCGGTGGGGGCGGCATGAGCT
CCGTGTCAGGGTCCAGGGGCTGTCCCTGGGCGGCTGCTGCACATCTGTCAATGAATTCAAACAGCATCTC
CTTGGTGACAGGGTTCGAGATGCTATTGCACACAGCCATGGCTGTGTTGTAGGCATTTGGGAAACTTTTG
TCTATCCTCTGTCTCATGAAGACCCAGCTATTGTTCTCAAATTTGCATTCTATAATTTTGTTGTCATACT
GTTTTAGTTCTTTTGTCACCTTGATTTGTGCAAAGGGTCTTTCATAACCTCCAACATAGAGAAGGCCAAC
ATTCTGTGGAAGCAACCCTTCTCCTCCCATTCTTGTTATCTTAAGTCGAAAATCCACAGAGTTTAGACTG
GGAGGTTTCCATTTCAAAATGTCATCACATCGACCAGGCTTGTATTTTCCAATAGGCTGAAAAATAAGTC
CATCCATTTCATGGCTGACTTCTTTGGCAAAATTTCCTTCCAGAAGCTTTCTTGAAATATTGATGTCAAA
AAATTGTTTAGGTCTGACACTAAATGGTTCCTGTGTTTTGTCAATGAGTCCAGTCTTCATTTTTTCATGT
CGTGGACTTATAATTTCACGTTCAATACACTGTAGACGAATATTAAAATCACAGTCTCCAACTGGTTGTG
CATTGAACTTAATTATGTCATAGATCAAATATCTTGGGACGGCCTGTCCATTTACTTTGTCAATGATCAT
TTCCCCATCCAAAAGAGTATTTGATAAATGCATGCGAAGATCTTTACGAAATGGAAATTCCAGATTTGAA
ACATGAAAAACGGAATTATCTCTGTCAATCATAAAAACTTCATTTGTGCCATCAATCAACATCATGTAAC
GAGTGCCGTCTGCTTTCCAGCTTACTTTATAAGGCTTCTGCTCTAAAAGTCTAATATTTTGCTTGTCCAT
GGAGA
